>Addgene plasmid #221188 | p2H12ref | addgene full sequence | sequence record 437182 | Addgene NGS Result
ACATGTTTTCGTCTTCACCTCGAGTCCCTATCAGTGATAGAGATTGACATCCCTATCAGTGATAGAGATA
CTGAGCACATCAGCAGGACGCACTGACCGAATTTATTAAGGAGGAGGTGATCCATGTCTAGATTAGATAA
AAGTAAAGTGATTAACAGCGCATTAGAGCTGCTTAATGAGGTCGGAATCGAAGGTTTAACAACCCGTAAA
CTCGCCCAGAAGCTAGGTGTAGAGCAGCCTACATTGTATTGGCATGTAAAAAATAAGCGGGCTTTGCTCG
ACGCCTTAGCCATTGAGATGTTAGATAGGCACCATACTCACTTTTGCCCTTTAGAAGGGGAAAGCTGGCA
AGATTTTTTACGTAATAACGCTAAAAGTTTTAGATGTGCTTTACTAAGTCATCGCGATGGAGCAAAAGTA
CATTTAGGTACACGGCCTACAGAAAAACAGTATGAAACTCTCGAAAATCAATTAGCCTTTTTATGCCAAC
AAGGTTTTTCACTAGAGAATGCATTATATGCGCTCAGCGCTGTGGGGCATTTTACTTTAGGTTGCGTATT
GGAAGATCAAGAGCATCAAGTCGCTAAAGAAGAAAGGGAAACACCTACTACTGATAGTATGCCGCCATTA
TTACGACAAGCTATCGAATTATTTGATCACCAAGGTGCAGAGCCAGCCTTCTTATTCGGCCTTGAATTGA
TCATATGCGGATTAGAAAAACAACTTAAATGTGAAAGTGGGTCTTAATAATAATAATTCCGAAGGAGGAG
GTGATCCATGAATTCAGAGCCGCCGCCGAAGCTCGTCCTTGACCTGGAGCGCCTCGCGCACGTCCCCCAG
GAGAAGGCGGGCCCGCTCCAGCGCTACGCGGCGACGATCCAGTCGCAGCGCGGCGACTACAACGGCAAGG
TGCTGTCGATCCGTCAGGACGACCTGCGCACCCTGGCCGTGATCTACGACCAGTCGCCCTCGGTCCTCAC
CGAGCAGCTGATCAGCTGGGGCGTCCTCGACGCGGACGCGCGCCGCGCCGTCGCCCACGAGGAGAACCCG
AAGAATATGCCGGTCCCGTATAACGTCTTTATCATGGCCGACAAGCAGAAGAACGGCATCAAGGCGAACT
TCAAGATCCGCCACAACATCGAGGACGGCGGCGTGCAGCTCGCCTATCACTACCAGCAGAACACCCCCAT
CGGCGACGGCCCCGTGCTGCTGCCCGACAACCACTACCTGGGCGTGCAGTCCAAACTGAGCAAAGACCCC
AACGAGAAGCGCGATCACATGGTCCTGCTGGAGTTCGTGACCGCCGCCGGGATCACTCTCGGCATGGACG
AGCTGTACAAGGGCGGTACCGGAGGGAGCATGGTGAGCAAGGGCGAGGAGCTGTTCACCGGGGTGGTGCC
CATCCTGGTCGAGCTGGACGGCGACGTAAACGGCCACAAGTTCAGCGTGTCCGGCGAGGGCGAGGGCGAT
GCCACCTACGGCAAGCTGACCCTGAAGTTCATCTGCACCACCGGCAAGCTGCCCGTGCCCTGGCCCACCC
TCGTGACCACCCTGACCTACGGCGTGCAGTGCTTCAGCCGCTACCCCGACCACATGAAGCAGCACGACTT
CTTCAAGTCCGCCATGCCCGAAGGCTACATTCAGGAGCGCACCATCTTCTTCAAGGACGACGGCAACTAT
AAGACACGCGCTGAGGTTAAGTTCGAGGGCGACACTCTGGTTAACCGCATCGAGCTGAAGGGCATCGACT
TCAAGGAGGACGGCAACATCCTGGGCCATAAGCTTGAATATAACATGTTGTCGGAGCCGGAGCCGCCGCC
GAAGCTCGTCCTTGACCTGGAGCGCCTCGCGCACGTCCCCCAGGAGAAGGCGGGCCCGCTCCAGCGCTAC
GCGGCGACGATCCAGTCGCAGCGCGGCGACTACAACGGCAAGGTGCTGTCGATCCGTCAGGACGACCTGC
GCACCCTGGCCGTGATCTACGACCAGTCGCCCTCGGTCCTCACCGAGCAGCTGATCAGCTGGGGCGTCCT
CGACGCGGACGCGCGCCGCGCCGTCGCCCACGAGGAGAACTGAACTAGTATGAGCAAGAAATATGGTGAA
GCCGTGATCAAAGAATTTATGCGCTTTAAAGTTCACATGGAAGGTAGCATGAATGGCCACGAATTTGAAA
TTGAAGGTGAAGGCGAAGGTCGTCCGTATGAAGGCACCCAGACCGCAAAACTGAAAGTTACCAAAGGTGG
TCCGCTGCCGTTTAGCTGGGATATTCTGAGTCCGCAGTTTATGTATGGTAGCCGTGCATTTATCAAACAT
CCGGCAGATATTCCGGATTACTATAAACAGAGCTTTCCGGAAGGTTTTAAATGGGAACGTGTGATGAATT
TTGAAGATGGTGGTGCAGTTACCGTTACACAGGATACCAGCCTGGAAGATGGCACCCTGATCTATAAAGT
TAAACTGCGTGGCACCAATTTTCCGCCTGATGGTCCGGTTATGCAGAAAAAAACCATGGGTTGGGAAGCA
AGCACCGAACGTCTGTATCCTGAAGATGGCGTTCTGAAAGGTGATATCAAAATGGCACTGCGTCTGAAAG
ATGGCGGTCGTTATCTGGCAGATTTCAAAACCACCTACAAAGCCAAAAAACCGGTTCAGATGCCTGGTGC
ATATAATGTTGATCGCAAACTGGATATTACCAGCCACAATGAAGATTATACCGTGGTGGAACAGTATGAA
CGTAGCGAAGGCCGTCATAGTACCGGTGGTATGGATGAACTGTACAAGTGAGCTAGCGACGTCAGGTGGC
ACTTTTCGGGGAAATGTGCGCGGAACCCCTATTTGTTTATTTTTCTAAATACATTCAAATATGTATCCGC
TCATGAGACAATAACCCTGATAAATGCTTCAATAATATTGAAAAAGGAAGAGTATGAGTATTCAACATTT
CCGTGTCGCCCTTATTCCCTTTTTTGCGGCATTTTGCCTTCCTGTTTTTGCTCACCCAGAAACGCTGGTG
AAAGTAAAAGATGCTGAAGATCAGTTGGGTGCACGAGTGGGTTACATCGAACTGGATCTCAACAGCGGTA
AGATCCTTGAGAGTTTTCGCCCCGAAGAACGTTTTCCAATGATGAGCACTTTTAAAGTTCTGCTATGTGG
CGCGGTATTATCCCGTGTTGACGCCGGGCAAGAGCAACTCGGTCGCCGCATACACTATTCTCAGAATGAC
TTGGTTGAGTACTCACCAGTCACAGAAAAGCATCTTACGGATGGCATGACAGTAAGAGAATTATGCAGTG
CTGCCATAACCATGAGTGATAACACTGCGGCCAACTTACTTCTGACAACGATCGGAGGACCGAAGGAGCT
AACCGCTTTTTTGCACAACATGGGGGATCATGTAACTCGCCTTGATCGTTGGGAACCGGAGCTGAATGAA
GCCATACCAAACGACGAGCGTGACACCACGATGCCTGCAGCAATGGCAACAACGTTGCGCAAACTATTAA
CTGGCGAACTACTTACTCTAGCTTCCCGGCAACAATTAATAGACTGGATGGAGGCGGATAAAGTTGCAGG
ACCACTTCTGCGCTCGGCCCTTCCGGCTGGCTGGTTTATTGCTGATAAATCTGGAGCCGGTGAGCGTGGC
TCTCGCGGTATCATTGCAGCACTGGGGCCAGATGGTAAGCCCTCCCGTATCGTAGTTATCTACACGACGG
GGAGTCAGGCAACTATGGATGAACGAAATAGACAGATCGCTGAGATAGGTGCCTCACTGATTAAGCATTG
GTAACTGTCAGACCAAGTTTACTCATATATACTTTAGATTGATTTAAAACTTCATTTTTAATTTAAAAGG
ATCTAGGTGAAGATCCTTTTTGATAATCTCATGACCAAAATCCCTTAACGTGAGTTTTCGTTCCACTGAG
CGTCAGACCCCGTAGAAAAGATCAAAGGATCTTCTTGAGATCCTTTTTTTCTGCGCGTAATCTGCTGCTT
GCAAACAAAAAAACCACCGCTACCAGCGGTGGTTTGTTTGCCGGATCAAGAGCTACCAACTCTTTTTCCG
AAGGTAACTGGCTTCAGCAGAGCGCAGATACCAAATACTGTCCTTCTAGTGTAGCCGTAGTTAGGCCACC
ACTTCAAGAACTCTGTAGCACCGCCTACATACCTCGCTCTGCTAATCCTGTTACCAGTGGCTGCTGCCAG
TGGCGATAAGTCGTGTCTTACCGGGTTGGACTCAAGACGATAGTTACCGGATAAGGCGCAGCGGTCGGGC
TGAACGGGGGGTTCGTGCACACAGCCCAGCTTGGAGCGAACGACCTACACCGAACTGAGATACCTACAGC
GTGAGCTATGAGAAAGCGCCACGCTTCCCGAAGGGAGAAAGGCGGACAGGTATCCGGTAAGCGGCAGGGT
CGGAACAGGAGAGCGCACGAGGGAGCTTCCAGGGGGAAACGCCTGGTATCTTTATAGTCCTGTCGGGTTT
CGCCACCTCTGACTTGAGCGTCGATTTTTGTGATGCTCGTCAGGGGGGCGGAGCCTATGGAAAAACGCCA
GCAACGCGGCCTTTTTACGGTTCCTGGCCTTTTGCTGGCCTTTTGCTC
Features (pLannotate 1.2.2; 7 found; start..end, strand, type, name):
     25..98      +  promoter       PLtetO-1 promoter: modified phage lambda PL promoter with tet operator sites (Lutz and Bujard, 1997)
    124..744     +  CDS            tetR: TETR2_ECOLX - Experimental evidence at protein level: Swiss-Prot protein existence level 1. TetR is the repressor of the tetracycline resistance element; its N-terminal region forms a helix-turn-helix structure and binds DNA. Binding of tetracycline to TetR reduces the repressor affinity for the tetracycline resistance gene (tetA) promoter operator sites. From Escherichia coli.
   1072..1794    +  CDS            cEGFP: cEGFP is a basic (constitutively fluorescent) green fluorescent protein published in 2008, derived from Aequorea victoria.
   2095..2778    +  CDS            mScarlet-I: mScarlet-I is a basic (constitutively fluorescent) red fluorescent protein published in 2016, derived from synthetic construct. It is reported to be a rapidly-maturing monomer with moderate acid sensitivity.
   2819..2923    +  promoter       AmpR promoter: bla
   2924..3781    +  CDS            bla: BLAT_ECOLX - Experimental evidence at protein level: Swiss-Prot protein existence level 1. TEM-type are the most prevalent beta-lactamases in enterobacteria; they hydrolyze the beta-lactam bond in susceptible beta-lactam antibiotics, thus conferring resistance to penicillins and cephalosporins. TEM-3 and TEM-4 are capable of hydrolyzing cefotaxime and ceftazidime. TEM-5 is capable of hydrolyzing ceftazidime. TEM-6 is capable of hydrolyzing ceftazidime and aztreonam. TEM-8/CAZ-2, TEM- 16/CAZ-7 and TEM-24/CAZ-6 are markedly active against ceftazidime. IRT- 4 shows resistance to beta-lactamase in
   3955..4543    +  rep_origin     ori: high-copy-number ColE1/pMB1/pBR322/pUC origin of replication
