[The description below was written by a language model from this plasmid's Addgene catalogue record and pLannotate feature annotations shown in this document.]
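Description:
p2H12ref is a bacterial expression plasmid of about 4.6 kb, derived from the p2H12 backbone, that co-expresses the c-di-GMP biosensor cdGreen (also called 2H12) and the red fluorescent protein mScarlet-I as a single operon. It is propagated in E. coli through a ColE1/pMB1-type origin of replication, which the annotation classes as high copy although the catalogue entry lists copy number as unknown. Selection is with ampicillin, conferred by a TEM-type bla gene under its own promoter.

The feature table places a PLtetO-1 promoter, a phage lambda PL derivative carrying tet operator sites, immediately upstream of a tetR coding sequence. The sensor and mScarlet-I reading frames follow on the same strand. TetR represses tet-operator promoters until anhydrotetracycline (aTc) releases it, consistent with the recorded aTc-inducible Ptet control of the operon. The annotation marks only this one tet promoter, so the record does not show whether a separate Ptet element lies directly ahead of cdGreen. The roughly 1.3 kb synthetic cdGreen insert is recognised by the annotation software only through a cEGFP-like core of about 720 bp, indicating a GFP-derived fluorescent moiety; the rest of the sensor is unannotated. mScarlet-I has no promoter of its own and carries an altered N-terminus. The two genes sit between EcoRI, SpeI and NheI sites that were left intact.

Because mScarlet-I is transcribed together with the sensor, it can plausibly serve as an internal reference for normalising the green signal, as the "ref" in the name suggests, though the record does not say so explicitly. The associated work concerns monitoring dynamic changes of c-di-GMP in bacteria with high temporal resolution.
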