Addgene plasmid #221188: p2H12ref
Purpose: cdGreen expressed in operon with mScarlet-I from an aTc-inducible promoter (Internal Lab ID: UJ11206)
Depositing lab: Urs Jenal. Depositing organization: University of Basel. Publication: A genetically encoded biosensor to monitor dynamic changes of c-di-GMP with high temporal resolution. Kaczmarczyk A, van Vliet S, Jakob RP, Teixeira RD, Scheidat I, Reinders A, Klotz A, Maier T, Jenal U. Nat Commun. 2024 May 9;15(1):3920. doi: 10.1038/s41467-024-48295-0. PubMed 38724508.
Backbone
  Vector backbone: p2H12
  Backbone manufacturer: Andreas Kaczmarczyk
  Backbone size w/o insert (bp): 2600
  Total vector size (bp): 4600
  Modifications to backbone: cdGreen and mScarlet-I operon replacing cdGreen
  Vector type: Bacterial Expression
Growth in bacteria
  Bacterial resistance: Ampicillin, 100 μg/mL
  Growth temperature: 37°C
  Growth strain: DH5alpha
  Copy number: Unknown
Gene/Insert 1
  Gene/Insert name: cdGreen (alt name: 2H12)
  Species: Synthetic
  Insert size (bp): 1300
  Promoter: Ptet
  Cloning method: Restriction Enzyme; 5′ cloning site EcoRI (not destroyed); 3′ cloning site SpeI (not destroyed)
  Sequencing primers: 5′ 13378 (attttactagtTAGAAAAACAACTTAAATGTGAAAGTGGGTC)
Gene/Insert 2
  Gene/Insert name: mScarlet-I
  Species: Synthetic
  Insert size (bp): 700
  Mutation: N-terminus changed: starts with MSKKYGEAVIKE ...
  Promoter: None (same as cdGreen)
  Cloning method: Restriction Enzyme; 5′ cloning site SpeI (not destroyed); 3′ cloning site NheI (not destroyed)
  Sequencing primers: 5′ NA
Terms and licenses: Academic/Nonprofit Terms; Industry Terms: Not Available to Industry
How to cite: p2H12ref was a gift from Urs Jenal (Addgene plasmid # 221188 ; http://n2t.net/addgene:221188 ; RRID:Addgene_221188)
